>Addgene plasmid #100666 | YCe3159 HC_Kan_conn_W-X | depositor full sequence | sequence record 189588 | YCe3159 HC_Kan_conn_W-X sequence 1905 bps
TGGAGGTCAGGTATGATTTAAATGGTCAGTATTGAGCGATATCTAGAGAATTCGTCACGTCTCGCGAATC
TTGTATTCAGTCTCGCACTTTAGACATGGTCTTCTGCTGCCCGTGGTCCTCTATTCGTCGGATGTTCTGT
CGATTCTTCCTGTCTATCTGCACGCGAGACGAAAACGAATTCAAGCTTGATATCATTCAGGACGAGCCTC
AGACTCCAGCGTAACTGGACTGCAATCAACTCACTGGCTCACCTTCACGGGTGGGCCTTTCTTCGGTAGA
AAATCAAAGGATCTTCTTGAGATCCTTTTTTTCTGCGCGTAATCTGCTGCTTGCAAACAAAAAAACCACC
GCTACCAGCGGTGGTTTGTTTGCCGGATCAAGAGCTACCAACTCTTTTTCCGAGGTAACTGGCTTCAGCA
GAGCGCAGATACCAAATACTGTTCTTCTAGTGTAGCCGTAGTTAGGCCACCACTTCAAGAACTCTGTAGC
ACCGCCTACATACCTCGCTCTGCTAATCCTGTTACCAGTGGCTGCTGCCAGTGGCGATAAGTCGTGTCTT
ACCGGGTTGGACTCAAGACGATAGTTACCGGATAAGGCGCAGCGGTCGGGCTGAACGGGGGGTTCGTGCA
CACAGCCCAGCTTGGAGCGAACGACCTACACCGAACTGAGATACCTACAGCGTGAGCTATGAGAAAGCGC
CACGCTTCCCGAAGGGAGAAAGGCGGACAGGTATCCGGTAAGCGGCAGGGTCGGAACAGGAGAGCGCACG
AGGGAGCTTCCAGGGGGAAACGCCTGGTATCTTTATAGTCCTGTCGGGTTTCGCCACCTCTGACTTGAGC
ATCGATTTTTGTGATGCTCGTCAGGGGGGCGGAGCCTATGGAAAAACGCCAGCAACGCAGAAAGGCCCAC
CCGAAGGTGAGCCAGGTGATTACATTTGGGCCCTCATTAGAAAAACTCATCGAGCATCAAGTGAAACTGC
AATTTATTCATATCAGGATTATCAATACCATATTTTTGAAAAAGCCGTTTCTGTAATGAAGGAGAAAACT
CACCGAGGCAGTTCCATAGGATGGCAAGATCCTGGTATCGGTCTGCGATTCCGACTCGTCCAACATCAAT
ACAACCTATTAATTTCCCCTCGTCAAAAATAAGGTTATCAAGTGAGAAATCACCATGAGTGACGACTGAA
TCCGGTGAGAATGGCAAAAGCTTATGCATTTCTTTCCAGACTTGTTCAACAGGCCAGCCATTACGCTCGT
CATCAAAATCACTCGCACCAACCAAACCGTTATTCATTCGTGATTGCGCCTGAGCGAGACGAAATACGCG
ATCGCCGTTAAAAGGACAATTACAAACAGGAATCGAATGCAACCGGCGCAGGAACACTGCCAGCGCATCA
ACAATATTTTCACCTGAATCAGGATATTCTTCTAATACCTGGAATGCTGTTTTCCCTGGGATCGCAGTGG
TGAGTAACCATGCATCATCAGGAGTACGGATAAAATGCTTGATGGTCGGAAGAGGCATAAATTCCGTCAG
CCAGTTTAGCCTGACCATCTCATCTGTAACATCATTGGCAACGCTACCTTTGCCATGTTTCAGAAACAAC
TCTGGCGCATCGGGCTTCCCATACAATCGATAGATTGTCGCACCTGATTGCCCGACATTATCGCGAGCCC
ATTTATACCCATATAAATCAGCATCCATGTTGGAATTTAATCGCGGCCTCGAGCAAGACGTTTCCCGTTG
AATATGGCTCATTTTAGCTTCCTTAGCTCCTGAAAATCTCGATAACTCAAAAAATACGCCCGGTAGTGAT
CTTATTTCATTATGGTGAAAGTTGGAACCTCTTACGTGCCGATCAAGTCAAAAGCCTCCGGTCGGAGGCT
TTTGACTTTCTGCTA
Features (pLannotate 1.2.2; 6 found; start..end, strand, type, name):
    246..275     +  terminator     T3Te terminator: phage T3 early transcription terminator
    297..884     +  rep_origin     ori: high-copy-number ColE1/pMB1/pBR322/pUC origin of replication
    896..923     -  terminator     T7Te terminator: phage T7 early transcription terminator
    947..1762    -  CDS            KanR: aminoglycoside phosphotransferase; aph(3')-Ia; confers resistance to kanamycin in bacteria or G418 (Geneticin®) in eukaryotes
   1763..1865    -  promoter       cat promoter: promoter of the E. coli cat gene encoding chloramphenicol acetyltransferase
   1866..1897    -  terminator     tonB terminator: bidirectional E. coli tonB-P14 transcription terminator
