>Addgene plasmid #100666 | YCe3159 HC_Kan_conn_W-X | addgene full sequence | sequence record 192780 | Addgene NGS Result
TTAAATCATACCTGACCTCCATAGCAGAAAGTCAAAAGCCTCCGACCGGAGGCTTTTGACTTGATCGGCA
CGTAAGAGGTTCCAACTTTCACCATAATGAAATAAGATCACTACCGGGCGTATTTTTTGAGTTATCGAGA
TTTTCAGGAGCTAAGGAAGCTAAAATGAGCCATATTCAACGGGAAACGTCTTGCTCGAGGCCGCGATTAA
ATTCCAACATGGATGCTGATTTATATGGGTATAAATGGGCTCGCGATAATGTCGGGCAATCAGGTGCGAC
AATCTATCGATTGTATGGGAAGCCCGATGCGCCAGAGTTGTTTCTGAAACATGGCAAAGGTAGCGTTGCC
AATGATGTTACAGATGAGATGGTCAGGCTAAACTGGCTGACGGAATTTATGCCTCTTCCGACCATCAAGC
ATTTTATCCGTACTCCTGATGATGCATGGTTACTCACCACTGCGATCCCAGGGAAAACAGCATTCCAGGT
ATTAGAAGAATATCCTGATTCAGGTGAAAATATTGTTGATGCGCTGGCAGTGTTCCTGCGCCGGTTGCAT
TCGATTCCTGTTTGTAATTGTCCTTTTAACGGCGATCGCGTATTTCGTCTCGCTCAGGCGCAATCACGAA
TGAATAACGGTTTGGTTGGTGCGAGTGATTTTGATGACGAGCGTAATGGCTGGCCTGTTGAACAAGTCTG
GAAAGAAATGCATAAGCTTTTGCCATTCTCACCGGATTCAGTCGTCACTCATGGTGATTTCTCACTTGAT
AACCTTATTTTTGACGAGGGGAAATTAATAGGTTGTATTGATGTTGGACGAGTCGGAATCGCAGACCGAT
ACCAGGATCTTGCCATCCTATGGAACTGCCTCGGTGAGTTTTCTCCTTCATTACAGAAACGGCTTTTTCA
AAAATATGGTATTGATAATCCTGATATGAATAAATTGCAGTTTCACTTGATGCTCGATGAGTTTTTCTGA
GGGCCCAAATGTAATCACCTGGCTCACCTTCGGGTGGGCCTTTCTGCGTTGCTGGCGTTTTTCCATAGGC
TCCGCCCCCCTGACGAGCATCACAAAAATCGATGCTCAAGTCAGAGGTGGCGAAACCCGACAGGACTATA
AAGATACCAGGCGTTTCCCCCTGGAAGCTCCCTCGTGCGCTCTCCTGTTCCGACCCTGCCGCTTACCGGA
TACCTGTCCGCCTTTCTCCCTTCGGGAAGCGTGGCGCTTTCTCATAGCTCACGCTGTAGGTATCTCAGTT
CGGTGTAGGTCGTTCGCTCCAAGCTGGGCTGTGTGCACGAACCCCCCGTTCAGCCCGACCGCTGCGCCTT
ATCCGGTAACTATCGTCTTGAGTCCAACCCGGTAAGACACGACTTATCGCCACTGGCAGCAGCCACTGGT
AACAGGATTAGCAGAGCGAGGTATGTAGGCGGTGCTACAGAGTTCTTGAAGTGGTGGCCTAACTACGGCT
ACACTAGAAGAACAGTATTTGGTATCTGCGCTCTGCTGAAGCCAGTTACCTCGGAAAAAGAGTTGGTAGC
TCTTGATCCGGCAAACAAACCACCGCTGGTAGCGGTGGTTTTTTTGTTTGCAAGCAGCAGATTACGCGCA
GAAAAAAAGGATCTCAAGAAGATCCTTTGATTTTCTACCGAAGAAAGGCCCACCCGTGAAGGTGAGCCAG
TGAGTTGATTGCAGTCCAGTTACGCTGGAGTCTGAGGCTCGTCCTGAATGATATCAAGCTTGAATTCGTT
TCGTCTCGCGTGCAGATAGACAGGAAGAATCGACAGAACATCCGACGAATAGAGGACCACGGGCAGCAGA
AGACCATGTCTAAAGTGCGAGACTGAATACAAGATTCGCGAGACGTGACGAATTCTCTAGATATCGCTCA
ATACTGACCAT
Features (pLannotate 1.2.2; 6 found; start..end, strand, type, name):
     30..61      +  terminator     tonB terminator: bidirectional E. coli tonB-P14 transcription terminator
     62..164     +  promoter       cat promoter: promoter of the E. coli cat gene encoding chloramphenicol acetyltransferase
    165..978     +  CDS            KanR (fragment): aminoglycoside phosphotransferase; aph(3')-Ia; confers resistance to kanamycin in bacteria or G418 (Geneticin®) in eukaryotes
   1001..1028    +  terminator     T7Te terminator: phage T7 early transcription terminator
   1040..1627    -  rep_origin     ori: high-copy-number ColE1/pMB1/pBR322/pUC origin of replication
   1649..1678    -  terminator     T3Te terminator: phage T3 early transcription terminator
