[The description below was written by a language model from this plasmid's Addgene catalogue record and pLannotate feature annotations shown in this document.]
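Description:
YCe3159 HC_Kan_conn_W-X is a small synthetic-biology part plasmid from the EMMA (Extensible Mammalian Modular Assembly) toolkit, built on the pSMART HC_Kan backbone. It is propagated in E. coli as a high-copy plasmid through a ColE1/pUC-type origin of replication and selected with kanamycin. Resistance comes from an aph(3')-Ia aminoglycoside phosphotransferase gene that the annotation places downstream of a cat gene promoter. Two sequence records are available, a depositor sequence and a sequencing-derived one. They are about 1.9 kb each, differ by only a few nucleotides, and carry the same six backbone features in opposite orientation. Three transcription terminators (tonB, T7 early and T3 early) bracket the resistance cassette and origin. This arrangement is typical of pSMART vectors and insulates the cloning region from transcription reading in or out of the backbone.

The payload is the assembly connector W-X, a synthetic DNA element that the depositor describes as having no biological function. It serves as a bridge joining parts placed in positions 22 and 24 of the EMMA platform, so that an expression vector can still be assembled when the intervening position is left empty. The connector is not annotated in either feature table. It presumably lies in the short unannotated stretch between the T3 and tonB terminators, though the record does not give its boundaries or cloning sites. There is no promoter, coding sequence, tag or reporter in the insert. The plasmid is used purely as a spacer component in modular assembly of mammalian expression vectors.
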