Addgene plasmid #100666: YCe3159 HC_Kan_conn_W-X
Purpose: EMMA toolkit Assembly connector W-X
Depositing lab: Yizhi Cai. Depositing organization: University of Edinburgh. Publication: EMMA: An Extensible Mammalian Modular Assembly Toolkit for the Rapid Design and Production of Diverse Expression Vectors. Martella A, Matjusaitis M, Auxillos J, Pollard SM, Cai Y. ACS Synth Biol. 2017 Apr 24. doi: 10.1021/acssynbio.7b00016. PubMed 28418644.
Backbone
  Vector backbone: pSMART HC_Kan
  Vector type: Synthetic Biology
Growth in bacteria
  Bacterial resistance: Kanamycin, 50 μg/mL
  Growth temperature: 37°C
  Growth strain: DH5alpha
  Copy number: High Copy
Gene/Insert
  Gene/Insert name: EMMA toolkit Assembly connector W-X
  Species: Synthetic
  Cloning method: Restriction Enzyme; 5′ cloning site Unknown (unknown if destroyed); 3′ cloning site Unknown (unknown if destroyed)
Terms and licenses: Academic/Nonprofit Terms; Industry Terms: Not Available to Industry
Depositor comments: DNA element with no function. It is used as a bridge to connect parts placed in position 22 and 24 of EMMA platform.
How to cite: YCe3159 HC_Kan_conn_W-X was a gift from Yizhi Cai (Addgene plasmid # 100666 ; http://n2t.net/addgene:100666 ; RRID:Addgene_100666)
